# Supplementary material for: The minimal cell-cycle control system in Marchantia as a framework for understanding plant cell proliferation
Source: bioRxiv preprint, doi:10.1101/2025.03.12.642684, version 2 (2025-04-07)
Supplement: Supplemental Files 2-3 [file 642684_file07.zip › Supplemental_File2.gb]

LOCUS       pBy13(XVE_HygR_V2)     14045 bp ds-DNA     circular     08-AUG-2024
DEFINITION  .
KEYWORDS    "creator:fernando" "marker:KanR, HygR, XVE_GG3_R"
FEATURES             Location/Qualifiers
     misc_feature    complement(88..903)
                     /label="KanR"
                     /note="label: KanR"
     misc_feature    1336..1361
                     /label="LB"
                     /note="label: LB"
     misc_feature    1371..2205
                     /label="pro35S"
                     /note="label: pro35S"
     misc_feature    2234..3259
                     /label="HygR"
                     /note="label: HygR"
     misc_feature    3264..3467
                     /label="35Ster"
                     /note="label: 35Ster"
     misc_feature    3501..5300
                     /label="PROM_Mp1g02890"
                     /note="label: PROM_Mp1g02890"
     misc_feature    5305..6148
                     /label="5UTR_Mp1g02890"
                     /note="label: 5UTR_Mp1g02890"
     misc_feature    5564..5569
                     /label="SapI Site Removed"
                     /note="label: SapI Site Removed"
     CDS             6153..7601
                     /label="XVE"
                     /note="label: XVE"
     primer_bind     complement(6279..6298)
                     /label="XVE_3R Seq primer"
                     /note="label: XVE_3R Seq primer"
     misc_feature    complement(6957..6977)
                     /label="XVE_R2"
                     /note="label: XVE_R2 note: XVE_R2"
     misc_feature    6974..6993
                     /label="XVE_F2"
                     /note="label: XVE_F2 note: XVE_F2"
     misc_feature    6981..6986
                     /label="ggtctc to ggactc"
                     /note="label: ggtctc to ggactc note: ggtctc to ggactc"
     misc_feature    7012..7012
                     /label="SNP"
                     /note="label: SNP note: 58_49, 157, LBII"
     misc_feature    complement(7581..7601)
                     /label="XVE_GG3_R"
                     /note="label: XVE_GG3_R note: XVE_GG3_R"
     terminator      7606..7809
                     /label="3Term_35S (MoClo)"
                     /note="label: 3Term_35S (MoClo)"
     misc_feature    7829..8099
                     /label="LexA"
                     /note="label: LexA note: /vntifkey=21"
     promoter        8121..8179
                     /label="minim 35S"
                     /note="label: minim\35S note: /vntifkey=29"
     misc_feature    8189..8192
                     /label="FusionSite"
     gene            8189..8788
                     /label="pT7RiboJ_Backbone_FGC"
                     /note="label: pT7RiboJ_Backbone_FGC note: function: Reference Gene note: pT7RiboJ_Backbone_FGC"
     CDS             complement(8289..8612)
                     /label="lacZ-alpha"
                     /note="label: lacZ-alpha note: codon_start: 1 label: lacZ-alpha transl_table: 1"
     primer_bind     8294..8313
                     /label="pRS-marker"
                     /note="label: pRS-marker note: label: pRS-marker"
     primer_bind     8507..8529
                     /label="M13/pUC Forward"
                     /note="label: M13/pUC Forward note: label: M13/pUC Forward note: /ApEinfo_reevcolor=#85dae9"
     primer_bind     8521..8538
                     /label="M13 Forward"
                     /note="label: M13 Forward note: label: M13 Forward"
     primer_bind     8522..8538
                     /label="M13 fwd"
                     /note="label: M13 fwd note: label: M13 fwd"
     misc_feature    8539..8595
                     /label="MCS"
                     /note="label: MCS note: label: MCS"
     primer_bind     complement(8608..8624)
                     /label="M13 Reverse"
                     /note="label: M13 Reverse note: label: M13 Reverse"
     primer_bind     complement(8608..8624)
                     /label="M13 rev"
                     /note="label: M13 rev note: label: M13 rev"
     primer_bind     complement(8621..8643)
                     /label="M13/pUC Reverse"
                     /note="label: M13/pUC Reverse note: label: M13/pUC Reverse"
     protein_bind    8632..8648
                     /label="lac operator"
                     /note="label: lac operator note: label: lac operator"
     promoter        complement(8656..8686)
                     /label="lac promoter"
                     /note="label: lac promoter note: label: lac promoter"
     protein_bind    8701..8722
                     /label="CAP binding site"
                     /note="label: CAP binding site note: label: CAP binding site"
     misc_feature    8784..8787
                     /label="FusionSite"
     terminator      8795..9057
                     /label="3term_Nos"
                     /note="label: 3term_Nos note: label: 3term_Nos"
     misc_feature    9071..9095
                     /label="RB"
                     /note="label: RB note: label: RB"
     misc_feature    10157..11157
                     /label="STA"
                     /note="label: STA"
     misc_feature    11454..12527
                     /label="pVS1 rep ori"
                     /note="label: pVS1 rep ori"
     misc_feature    12593..12787
                     /label="pVS1 ori"
                     /note="label: pVS1 ori"
     misc_feature    13457..14045
                     /label="pUC ori"
                     /note="label: pUC ori"
ORIGIN
        1 GAAGATCCTT TGATCTTTTC TACGGGGTCT GACGCTCAGT GGAACGAAAA CTCACGTTAA
       61 GGGATTTTGG TCATGCATTC TAGGTGATTA GAAAAACTCA TCGAGCATCA AATGAAACTG
      121 CAATTTATTC ATATCAGGAT TATCAATACC ATATTTTTGA AAAAGCCGTT TCTGTAATGA
      181 AGGAGAAAAC TCACCGAGGC AGTTCCATAG GATGGCAAGA TCCTGGTATC GGTCTGCGAT
      241 TCCGACTCGT CCAACATCAA TACAACCTAT TAATTTCCCC TCGTCAAAAA TAAGGTTATC
      301 AAGTGAGAAA TCACCATGAG TGACGACTGA ATCCGGTGAG AATGGCAAAA GTTTATGCAT
      361 TTCTTTCCAG ACTTGTTCAA CAGGCCAGCC ATTACGCTCG TCATCAAAAT CACTCGCATC
      421 AACCAAACCG TTATTCATTC GTGATTGCGC CTGAGCGAGT CGAAATACGC GATCGCTGTT
      481 AAAAGGACAA TTACAAACAG GAATCGAATG CAACCGGCGC AGGAACACTG CCAGCGCATC
      541 AACAATATTT TCACCTGAAT CAGGATATTC TTCTAATACC TGGAATGCTG TTTTCCCTGG
      601 GATCGCAGTG GTGAGTAACC ATGCATCATC AGGAGTACGG ATAAAATGCT TGATGGTCGG
      661 AAGAGGCATA AATTCCGTCA GCCAGTTTAG TCTGACCATC TCATCTGTAA CATCATTGGC
      721 AACGCTACCT TTGCCATGTT TCAGAAACAA CTCTGGCGCA TCGGGCTTCC CATACAATCG
      781 GTAGATTGTC GCACCTGATT GCCCGACATT ATCGCGAGCC CATTTATACC CATATAAATC
      841 AGCATCCATG TTGGAATTTA ATCGCGGCCT TGAGCAAGAC GTTTCCCGTT GAATATGGCT
      901 CATAACAGAA CTTATTATTT CCTTCCTCTT TTCTACAGTA TTTAAAGATA CCCCAAGAAG
      961 CTAATTATAA CAAGACGAAC TCCAATTCAC TGTTCCTTGC ATTCTAAAAC CTTAAATACC
     1021 AGAAAACAGC TTTTTCAAAG TTGTTTTCAA AGTTGGCGTA TAACATAGTA TCGACGGAGC
     1081 CGATTTTGAA ACCGCGGTGA TCACAGGCAG CAACGCTCTG TCATCGTTAC AATCAACATG
     1141 CTACCCTCCG CGAGATCATC CGTGTTTCAA ACCCGGCAGC TTAGTTGCCG TTCTTCCGAA
     1201 TAGCATCGGT AACATGAGCA AAGTCTGCCG CCTTACAACG GCTCTCCCGC TGACGCCGTC
     1261 CCGGACTGAT GGGCTGCCTG TATCGAGTGG TGATTTTGTG CCGAGCTGCC GGTCGGGGAG
     1321 CTGTTGGCTG GCTGGTGGCA GGATATATTG TGGTGTAAAC ATAACGAATT AGATTAGCCT
     1381 TTTCAATTTC AGAAAGAATG CTAACCCACA GATGGTTAGA GAGGCTTACG CAGCAAGTCT
     1441 CATCAAGACG ATCTACCCGA GCAATAATCT ACAGGAAATC AAATACCTTC CCAAGAAGGT
     1501 TAAAGATGCA GTCAAAAGAT TCAGGACTAA CTGCATCAAG AACACAGAGA AAGATATATT
     1561 TCTCAAGATC AGAAGTACTA TTCCAGTATG GACGATTCAA GGCTTGCTTC ACAAACCAAG
     1621 GCAAGTAATA GAGATTGGAG TCTCTAAAAA GGTAGTTCCC ACTGAATCAA AGGCCATGGA
     1681 GTCAAAGATT CAAATAGAGG ACCTAACAGA ACTCGCCGTA AAGACTGGCG AACAGTTCAT
     1741 ACAGAGTCTC TTACGACTCA ATGACAAGAA GAAAATCTTC GTCAACATGG TGGAGCACGA
     1801 CACACTTGTC TACTCCAAAA ATATCAAAGA TACAGTCTCA GTAGACCAAA GGGCAATTGA
     1861 GACTTTTCAA CAAAGGGTAA TATCCGGAAA CCTCCTCGGA TTCCATTGCC CAGCTATCTG
     1921 TCACTTTATT GTGAAGATAG TGGAAAAGGA AGGTGGCTCC TACAAATGCC ATCATTGCGA
     1981 TAAAGGAAAG GCCATCGTTG AAGATGCCTC TGCCGACAGT GGTCCCAAAG ATGGACCCCC
     2041 ACCCACGAGG AGCATCGTGG AAAAAGAAAA CGTTCCAACC ACGTCTACAA AGCAAGTGGA
     2101 TTGATGTGAT ATCTCCACTG ACGTAAGGGA TGACGCACAA TCCCACTATC CTTCGCAAGA
     2161 CCCTTCCTCT ATATAAGGAA GTTCATTTCA TTTGGAGAGA ACACGGGGGA CTCTAGAGGA
     2221 TCCAACATCA CCAATGAAAA AGCCTGAACT CACCGCGACG TCTGTCGAGA AGTTTCTGAT
     2281 CGAAAAGTTC GACAGCGTCT CCGACCTGAT GCAGCTCTCG GAGGGCGAAG AATCTCGTGC
     2341 TTTCAGCTTC GATGTAGGAG GGCGTGGATA TGTCCTGCGG GTAAATAGCT GCGCCGATGG
     2401 TTTCTACAAA GATCGTTATG TTTATCGGCA CTTTGCATCG GCCGCGCTCC CGATTCCGGA
     2461 AGTGCTTGAC ATTGGGGAGT TTAGCGAGAG CCTGACCTAT TGCATCTCCC GCCGTTCACA
     2521 GGGTGTCACG TTGCAAGACC TGCCTGAAAC CGAACTGCCC GCTGTTCTAC AACCGGTCGC
     2581 GGAGGCTATG GATGCGATCG CTGCGGCCGA TCTTAGCCAG ACGAGCGGGT TCGGCCCATT
     2641 CGGACCGCAA GGAATCGGTC AATACACTAC ATGGCGTGAT TTCATATGCG CGATTGCTGA
     2701 TCCCCATGTG TATCACTGGC AAACTGTGAT GGACGACACC GTCAGTGCGT CCGTCGCGCA
     2761 GGCTCTCGAT GAGCTGATGC TTTGGGCCGA GGACTGCCCC GAAGTCCGGC ACCTCGTGCA
     2821 CGCGGATTTC GGCTCCAACA ATGTCCTGAC GGACAATGGC CGCATAACAG CGGTCATTGA
     2881 CTGGAGCGAG GCGATGTTCG GGGATTCCCA ATACGAGGTC GCCAACATCT TCTTCTGGAG
     2941 GCCGTGGTTG GCTTGTATGG AGCAGCAGAC GCGCTACTTC GAGCGGAGGC ATCCGGAGCT
     3001 TGCAGGATCG CCACGACTCC GGGCGTATAT GCTCCGCATT GGTCTTGACC AACTCTATCA
     3061 GAGCTTGGTT GACGGCAATT TCGATGATGC AGCTTGGGCG CAGGGTCGAT GCGACGCAAT
     3121 CGTCCGATCC GGAGCCGGGA CTGTCGGGCG TACACAAATC GCCCGCAGAA GCGCGGCCGT
     3181 CTGGACCGAT GGCTGTGTAG AAGTACTCGC CGATAGTGGA AACCGACGCC CCAGCACTCG
     3241 TCCGAGGGCA AAGAAATAGG CTTCTCTAGC TAGAGTCGAT CGACAAGCTC GAGTTTCTCC
     3301 ATAATAATGT GTGAGTAGTT CCCAGATAAG GGAATTAGGG TTCCTATAGG GTTTCGCTCA
     3361 TGTGTTGAGC ATATAAGAAA CCCTTAGTAT GTATTTGTAT TTGTAAAATA CTTCTATCAA
     3421 TAAAATTTCT AATTCCTAAA ACCAAAATCC AGTACTAAAA TCCAGATCGC TAGCAAGGAG
     3481 GGAGGCTCTT CAATGAGGAG gggaaccgca ggcagctctg acgctgctgc ggcaatatcg
     3541 acctggaggg agcaatttgc atcgacagaa ggcgaagagt aattacgact gcagatcggc
     3601 gagtgaatca ccaatgagca ctcggcctga ctgctgcaat cgagtctccc agctcagagt
     3661 gggattctgt ggattcgatg agctcgtcgc ttgcttccga cctcatcaat cagagccgag
     3721 gacttggctc gactcgacgg tcaagagcga gcgccattat gagccagtcg accttttctg
     3781 gggtggcgac ggaggggcag ggaggcaagc aagacatgtc gacctcgcca tcgcccttcg
     3841 ctccccgatc acaaggctac gaagcagcct acgaggcagt caatcggtcc gtgtgctgta
     3901 gaggactgta atagagtgtt ctgcccgcac caaatttggg gaccgccgat ggaggttccg
     3961 ccgtatttag agtgcaattc agcggcaccg agcgggcgga cgagcgaaag tcctgatcca
     4021 ccacgccgga ccgcgctgcg ttgaaaaaca tgctgacgtc accggtcacc ataccgccgc
     4081 tgatgcggtc accgcaagtc ggcgctcgac acatgtccag gaccaccgtg acgtcgagcg
     4141 cttccgggac ggccttcgga tggatccgga cacgtggctg gcgtttgacc tcgttggcca
     4201 ctgccgacgc ccgactggcc ggcgatgtca gttctgagag ttggggggag ggaaccggaa
     4261 ccagcgttcg gcccaaaact ggtggagtcg gtgggccccg aggcctggca ggaaggcctc
     4321 cctccacctg tccgtctcgg ttcgtcgaag aaaaacgcgg gaattagcgc atcgtgacat
     4381 gctggtccgg tccggtcgca gggtgtgaaa ttccaaacaa acttaccggc aataggccgt
     4441 gtaactcccc gccccagcgt ggcgtccgac gtccaccccg gcagtaacgg gagccgacgg
     4501 gtaaaggtca gtaaagcgag cgggggcatg agtttcccgc gaaaacggac tggttccgat
     4561 gagctgccgg tgacgggcct cgagagcaga gagagaaggc caccggccgc ggcggtggca
     4621 ggcgcccgcg aggcgcagct ggaacccctg ccgggctgac gtggcgaagc ctttggcgcg
     4681 ctcggaagaa gaggcgcgag agtgcattca aacccttccc tcgctcgctc gcttcgcttt
     4741 gtgttccctc catccatctg accctccctc cctcgcccgc gcgcccgccc gctgcctccc
     4801 tccctccctc cctcgcccct ctgcctctgc ctctgcctcc ctccctccct cggacgctcc
     4861 ttccctcgct tccagtttcg ttcgctcgtt cgtttgttct tcgtctgccc ctccgctcgc
     4921 tcgcgcgcgc gcgcgctcct cgtcgtcgtc gctcggccgc agggcctgtg tcacatgacg
     4981 agctcgaggt ggcctgcgag tctcggcgtg ctgctgctgc tgctgctgct gcgcgagctc
     5041 tcggaggact cgagtgctct gttcgccagg agcccgatgc gagcttgctc gaggccggtg
     5101 ccagcatctc cctccgatca cgcgcggcaa gctcagcgct cctgctctta gaggagcttg
     5161 cggattttcc acagccgaat cggggcacct gaactttctg ccagcacggt tttccgccag
     5221 gtgaatcttt agggttgata gagtgctctg aggttcttga aggagtagta gcagtagcag
     5281 tagtaggagc aggcagagga TACTggagga ggaggaggag gaggtgctgg ggctggtgct
     5341 ggactacggg actgggaggg gcggacgaga aacagaatcc gagagcggga ggttggcttg
     5401 accgagagcc gccttctgca gggtcgagga ggattcgaga gagggagagg gaggggtaga
     5461 gaggaagagg tgatggtgga tttctgattg aggatgttgt ttccagaggc gtgatgcgag
     5521 agggacagat gtctgagtga atgatctcag ggcatgtgaa gcagaacagc tgactgctgg
     5581 cttgagttta aggtagattg tagtccctat tctcctgtcc ggctctgtct gtgtttcccg
     5641 tcctgttgtt ccttgtgaca ctttgttcga atgagcgcct cgctgtctga agtctgcggt
     5701 gcttatctgg gtgcgttggt gcttggacaa ataaacgcct gagtttgtac ttggcctcaa
     5761 ctcacccatg cgccgttacc attctgtttc tgcttggggt ttcttgccgt gcatggttct
     5821 cgatttgctt ggttgaaaat tttcccctct gtagtggagt tttcggcgcc ggcaggaccc
     5881 acctgctcta tttcctcggt cgccttcgct atcggctaca cgaatttgaa cttcaggact
     5941 cttgcggttt agtccttgca gtggtccctt ctcctggacg ttattacttc catccgttat
     6001 tgacaatcga acatcgaggc gagcatcctg ggacagacag tttcagcaat tctgatttat
     6061 tctgcttctc cggtgcacat cagcagagga agtccgaacc tgttagtgcc acagagatcc
     6121 gtatttcttt ttttgtgaaa acgtggagAA TGaaagcgtt aacggccagg caacaagagg
     6181 tgtttgatct catccgtgat cacatcagcc agacaggtat gccgccgacg cgtgcggaaa
     6241 tcgcgcagcg tttggggttc cgttccccaa acgcggctga agaacatctg aaggcgctgg
     6301 cacgcaaagg cgttattgaa attgtttccg gcgcatcacg cgggattcgt ctgttgcagg
     6361 aagaggaaga agggttgccg ctggtaggtc gtgtggctgc cggtgaaccg tcgagcgccc
     6421 ccccgaccga tgtcagcctg ggggacgagc tccacttaga cggcgaggac gtggcgatgg
     6481 cgcatgccga cgcgctagac gatttcgatc tggacatgtt gggggacggg gattccccgg
     6541 gtccgggatt taccccccac gactccgccc cctacggcgc tctggatatg gccgacttcg
     6601 agtttgagca gatgtttacc gatgcccttg gaattgacga gtacggtggg gatccgtctg
     6661 ctggagacat gagagctgcc aacctttggc caagcccgct catgatcaaa cgctctaaga
     6721 agaacagcct ggccttgtcc ctgacggccg accagatggt cagtgccttg ttggatgctg
     6781 agccccccat actctattcc gagtatgatc ctaccagacc cttcagtgaa gcttcgatga
     6841 tgggcttact gaccaacctg gcagacaggg agctggttca catgatcaac tgggcgaaga
     6901 gggtgccagg ctttgtggat ttgaccctcc atgatcaggt ccaccttcta gaatgtgcct
     6961 ggctagagat cctgatgatt ggactcgtct ggcgctccat ggagcaccca gggaagctac
     7021 tgtttgctcc taacttgctc ttggacagga accagggaaa atgtgtagag ggcatggtgg
     7081 agatcttcga catgctgctg gctacatcat ctcggttccg catgatgaat ctgcagggag
     7141 aggagtttgt gtgcctcaaa tctattattt tgcttaattc tggagtgtac acatttctgt
     7201 ccagcaccct gaagtctctg gaagagaagg accatatcca ccgagtcctg gacaagatca
     7261 cagacacttt gatccacctg atggccaagg caggcctgac cctgcagcag cagcaccagc
     7321 ggctggccca gctcctcctc atcctctccc acatcaggca catgagtaac aaaggcatgg
     7381 agcatctgta cagcatgaag tgcaagaacg tggtgcccct ctatgacctg ctgctggaga
     7441 tgctggacgc ccaccgccta catgcgccca ctagccgtgg aggggcatcc gtggaggaga
     7501 cggaccaaag ccacttggcc actgcgggct ctacttcatc gcattccttg caaaagtatt
     7561 acatcacggg ggaggcagag ggtttccctg ccacagtctg agcttctcta gctagagtcg
     7621 atcgacaagc tcgagtttct ccataataat gtgtgagtag ttcccagata agggaattag
     7681 ggttcctata gggtttcgct catgtgttga gcatataaga aacccttagt atgtatttgt
     7741 atttgtaaaa tacttctatc aataaaattt ctaattccta aaaCcaaaat ccagtactaa
     7801 aatccagatC GCTTGCAgct tgcatgccag cttgggctgc aggtcgaggc taaaaaacta
     7861 atcgcattat catcccctcg acgtactgta catataacca ctggttttat atacagcagt
     7921 actgtacata taaccactgg ttttatatac agcagtcgac gtactgtaca tataaccact
     7981 ggttttatat acagcagtac tgtacatata accactggtt ttatatacag cagtcgaggt
     8041 aagattagat atggatatgt atatggatat gtatatggtg gtaatgccat gtaatatgct
     8101 cgactctagg atcttcgcaa gacccttcct ctatataagg aagttcattt catttggaga
     8161 ggacacgctg aagctagtcg actctagcaa tgtgagaccg tcacagcttg tctgtaagcg
     8221 gatgccggga gcagacaagc ccgtcagggc gcgtcagcgg gtgttggcgg gtgtcggggc
     8281 tggcttaact atgcggcatc agagcagatt gtactgagag tgcaccatat gcggtgtgaa
     8341 ataccgcaca gatgcgtaag gagaaaatac cgcatcaggc gccattcgcc attcaggctg
     8401 cgcaactgtt gggaagggcg atcggtgcgg gcctcttcgc tattacgcca gctggcgaaa
     8461 gggggatgtg ctgcaaggcg attaagttgg gtaacgccag ggttttccca gtcacgacgt
     8521 tgtaaaacga cggccagtga attcgagctc ggtacccggg gatcctctag agtcgacctg
     8581 caggcatgca agcttggcgt aatcatggtc atagctgttt cctgtgtgaa attgttatcc
     8641 gctcacaatt ccacacaaca tacgagccgg aagcataaag tgtaaagcct ggggtgccta
     8701 atgagtgagc taactcacat taattgcgtt gcgctcactg cccgctttcc agtcgggaaa
     8761 cctgtcgtgc cagctaggtc tcagcttaaa gcttgtcaag cagatcgttc aaacatttgg
     8821 caataaagtt tcttaagatt gaatcctgtt gccggtcttg cgatgattat catataattt
     8881 ctgttgaatt acgttaagca tgtaataatt aacatgtaat gcatgacgtt atttatgaga
     8941 tgggttttta tgattagagt cccgcaatta tacatttaat acgcgataga aaacaaaata
     9001 tagcgcgcaa actaggataa attatcgcgc gcggtgtcat ctatgttact agatcgaTGA
     9061 AGAGCAATTC TGACAGGATA TATTGGCGGG TAAACCTAAG AGAAAAGAGC GTTTATTAGA
     9121 ATAATCGGAT ATTTAAAAGG GCGTGAAAAG GTTTATCCGT TCGTCCATTT GTATGTGCAT
     9181 GCCAACCACA GGGTTCCCCT CGGGATCAAA GTACTTTGAT CCAACCCCTC CGCTGCTATA
     9241 GTGCAGTCGG CTTCTGACGT TCAGTGCAGC CGTCATCTGA AAACGACATG TCGCACAAGT
     9301 CCTAAGTTAC GCGACAGGCT GCCGCCCTGC CCTTTTCCTG GCGTTTTCTT GTCGCGTGTT
     9361 TTAGTCGCAT AAAGTAGAAT ACTTGCGACT AGAACCGGAG ACATTACGCC ATGAACAAGA
     9421 GCGCCGCCGC TGGCCTGCTG GGCTATGCCC GCGTCAGCAC CGACGACCAG GACTTGACCA
     9481 ACCAACGGGC CGAACTGCAC GCGGCCGGCT GCACCAAGCT GTTTTCCGAG AAGATCACCG
     9541 GCACCAGGCG CGACCGCCCG GAGCTGGCCA GGATGCTTGA CCACCTACGC CCTGGCGACG
     9601 TTGTGACAGT GACCAGGCTA GACCGCCTGG CCCGCAGCAC CCGCGACCTA CTGGACATTG
     9661 CCGAGCGCAT CCAGGAGGCC GGCGCGGGCC TGCGTAGCCT GGCAGAGCCG TGGGCCGACA
     9721 CCACCACGCC GGCCGGCCGC ATGGTGTTGA CCGTGTTCGC CGGCATTGCC GAGTTCGAGC
     9781 GTTCCCTAAT CATCGACCGC ACCCGGAGCG GGCGCGAGGC CGCCAAGGCC CGAGGCGTGA
     9841 AGTTTGGCCC CCGCCCTACC CTCACCCCGG CACAGATCGC GCACGCCCGC GAGCTGATCG
     9901 ACCAGGAAGG CCGCACCGTG AAAGAGGCGG CTGCACTGCT TGGCGTGCAT CGCTCGACCC
     9961 TGTACCGCGC ACTTGAGCGC AGCGAGGAAG TGACGCCCAC CGAGGCCAGG CGGCGCGGTG
    10021 CCTTCCGTGA GGACGCATTG ACCGAGGCCG ACGCCCTGGC GGCCGCCGAG AATGAACGCC
    10081 AAGAGGAACA AGCATGAAAC CGCACCAGGA CGGCCAGGAC GAACCGTTTT TCATTACCGA
    10141 AGAGATCGAG GCGGAGATGA TCGCGGCCGG GTACGTGTTC GAGCCGCCCG CGCACCTCTC
    10201 AACCGTGCGG CTGCATGAAA TCCTGGCCGG TTTGTCTGAT GCCAAGCTGG CGGCCTGGCC
    10261 GGCCAGCTTG GCCGCTGAAG AAACCGAGCG CCGCCGTCTA AAAAGGTGAT GTGTATTTGA
    10321 GTAAAACAGC TTGCGTCATG CGGTCGCTGC GTATATGATG CGATGAGTAA ATAAACAAAT
    10381 ACGCAAGGGG AACGCATGAA GGTTATCGCT GTACTTAACC AGAAAGGCGG GTCAGGCAAG
    10441 ACGACCATCG CAACCCATCT AGCCCGCGCC CTGCAACTCG CCGGGGCCGA TGTTCTGTTA
    10501 GTCGATTCCG ATCCCCAGGG CAGTGCCCGC GATTGGGCGG CCGTGCGGGA AGATCAACCG
    10561 CTAACCGTTG TCGGCATCGA CCGCCCGACG ATTGACCGCG ACGTGAAGGC CATCGGCCGG
    10621 CGCGACTTCG TAGTGATCGA CGGAGCGCCC CAGGCGGCGG ACTTGGCTGT GTCCGCGATC
    10681 AAGGCAGCCG ACTTCGTGCT GATTCCGGTG CAGCCAAGCC CTTACGACAT ATGGGCCACC
    10741 GCCGACCTGG TGGAGCTGGT TAAGCAGCGC ATTGAGGTCA CGGATGGAAG GCTACAAGCG
    10801 GCCTTTGTCG TGTCGCGGGC GATCAAAGGC ACGCGCATCG GCGGTGAGGT TGCCGAGGCG
    10861 CTGGCCGGGT ACGAGCTGCC CATTCTTGAG TCCCGTATCA CGCAGCGCGT GAGCTACCCA
    10921 GGCACTGCCG CCGCCGGCAC AACCGTTCTT GAATCAGAAC CCGAGGGCGA CGCTGCCCGC
    10981 GAGGTCCAGG CGCTGGCCGC TGAAATTAAA TCAAAACTCA TTTGAGTTAA TGAGGTAAAG
    11041 AGAAAATGAG CAAAAGCACA AACACGCTAA GTGCCGGCCG TCCGAGCGCA CGCAGCAGCA
    11101 AGGCTGCAAC GTTGGCCAGC CTGGCAGACA CGCCAGCCAT GAAGCGGGTC AACTTTCAGT
    11161 TGCCGGCGGA GGATCACACC AAGCTGAAGA TGTACGCGGT ACGCCAAGGC AAGACCATTA
    11221 CCGAGCTGCT ATCTGAATAC ATCGCGCAGC TACCAGAGTA AATGAGCAAA TGAATAAATG
    11281 AGTAGATGAA TTTTAGCGGC TAAAGGAGGC GGCATGGAAA ATCAAGAACA ACCAGGCACC
    11341 GACGCCGTGG AATGCCCCAT GTGTGGAGGA ACGGGCGGTT GGCCAGGCGT AAGCGGCTGG
    11401 GTTGCCTGCC GGCCCTGCAA TGGCACTGGA ACCCCCAAGC CCGAGGAATC GGCGTGAGCG
    11461 GTCGCAAACC ATCCGGCCCG GTACAAATCG GCGCGGCGCT GGGTGATGAC CTGGTGGAGA
    11521 AGTTGAAGGC CGCGCAGGCC GCCCAGCGGC AACGCATCGA GGCAGAAGCA CGCCCCGGTG
    11581 AATCGTGGCA AGCGGCCGCT GATCGAATCC GCAAAGAATC CCGGCAACCG CCGGCAGCCG
    11641 GTGCGCCGTC GATTAGGAAG CCGCCCAAGG GCGACGAGCA ACCAGATTTT TTCGTTCCGA
    11701 TGCTCTATGA CGTGGGCACC CGCGATAGTC GCAGCATCAT GGACGTGGCC GTTTTCCGTC
    11761 TGTCGAAGCG TGACCGACGA GCTGGCGAGG TGATCCGCTA CGAGCTTCCA GACGGGCACG
    11821 TAGAGGTTTC CGCAGGGCCG GCCGGCATGG CCAGTGTGTG GGATTACGAC CTGGTACTGA
    11881 TGGCGGTTTC CCATCTAACC GAATCCATGA ACCGATACCG GGAAGGGAAG GGAGACAAGC
    11941 CCGGCCGCGT GTTCCGTCCA CACGTTGCGG ACGTACTCAA GTTCTGCCGG CGAGCCGATG
    12001 GCGGAAAGCA GAAAGACGAC CTGGTAGAAA CCTGCATTCG GTTAAACACC ACGCACGTTG
    12061 CCATGCAGCG TACGAAGAAG GCCAAGAACG GCCGCCTGGT GACGGTATCC GAGGGTGAAG
    12121 CCTTGATTAG CCGCTACAAG ATCGTAAAGA GCGAAACCGG GCGGCCGGAG TACATCGAGA
    12181 TCGAGCTAGC TGATTGGATG TACCGCGAGA TCACAGAAGG CAAGAACCCG GACGTGCTGA
    12241 CGGTTCACCC CGATTACTTT TTGATCGATC CCGGCATCGG CCGTTTTCTC TACCGCCTGG
    12301 CACGCCGCGC CGCAGGCAAG GCAGAAGCCA GATGGTTGTT CAAGACGATC TACGAACGCA
    12361 GTGGCAGCGC CGGAGAGTTC AAGAAGTTCT GTTTCACCGT GCGCAAGCTG ATCGGGTCAA
    12421 ATGACCTGCC GGAGTACGAT TTGAAGGAGG AGGCGGGGCA GGCTGGCCCG ATCCTAGTCA
    12481 TGCGCTACCG CAACCTGATC GAGGGCGAAG CATCCGCCGG TTCCTAATGT ACGGAGCAGA
    12541 TGCTAGGGCA AATTGCCCTA GCAGGGGAAA AAGGTCGAAA AGGACTCTTT CCTGTGGATA
    12601 GCACGTACAT TGGGAACCCA AAGCCGTACA TTGGGAACCG GAACCCGTAC ATTGGGAACC
    12661 CAAAGCCGTA CATTGGGAAC CGGTCACACA TGTAAGTGAC TGATATAAAA GAGAAAAAAG
    12721 GCGATTTTTC CGCCTAAAAC TCTTTAAAAC TTATTAAAAC TCTTAAAACC CGCCTGGCCT
    12781 GTGCATAACT GTCTGGCCAG CGCACAGCCG AAGTGCTGCA AAAAGCGCCT ACCCTTCGGT
    12841 CGCTGCGCTC CCTACGCCCC GCCGCTTCGC GTCGGCCTAT CGCGGCCGCT GGCCGCTCAA
    12901 AAATGGCTGG CCTACGGCCA GGCAATCTAC CAGGGCGCGG ACAAGCCGCG CCGTCGCCAC
    12961 TCGACCGCCG GCGCCCACAT CAAGGCACCC TGCCTCGCGC GTTTCGGTGA TGACGGTGAA
    13021 AACCTCTGAC ACATGCAGCT CCCGGTGACG GTCACAGCTT GTCTGTAAGC GGATGCCGGG
    13081 AGCAGACAAG CCCGTCAGGG CGCGTCAGCG GGTGTTGGCG GGTGTCGGGG CGCAGCCATG
    13141 ACCCAGTCAC GTAGCGATAG CGGAGTGTAT ACTGGCTTAA CTATGCGGCA TCAGAGCAGA
    13201 TTGTACTGAG AGTGCACCAT ATGCGGTGTG AAATACCGCA CAGATGCGTA AGGAGAAAAT
    13261 ACCGCATCAG GCGCTCATCC GCTTCCTCGC TCACTGACTC GCTGCGCTCG GTCGTTCGGC
    13321 TGCGGCGAGC GGTATCAGCT CACTCAAAGG CGGTAATACG GTTATCCACA GAATCAGGGG
    13381 ATAACGCAGG AAAGAACATG TGAGCAAAAG GCCAGCAAAA GGCCAGGAAC CGTAAAAAGG
    13441 CCGCGTTGCT GGCGTTTTTC CATAGGCTCC GCCCCCCTGA CGAGCATCAC AAAAATCGAC
    13501 GCTCAAGTCA GAGGTGGCGA AACCCGACAG GACTATAAAG ATACCAGGCG TTTCCCCCTG
    13561 GAAGCTCCCT CGTGCGCTCT CCTGTTCCGA CCCTGCCGCT TACCGGATAC CTGTCCGCCT
    13621 TTCTCCCTTC GGGAAGCGTG GCGCTTTCTC ATAGCTCACG CTGTAGGTAT CTCAGTTCGG
    13681 TGTAGGTCGT TCGCTCCAAG CTGGGCTGTG TGCACGAACC CCCCGTTCAG CCCGACCGCT
    13741 GCGCCTTATC CGGTAACTAT CGTCTTGAGT CCAACCCGGT AAGACACGAC TTATCGCCAC
    13801 TGGCAGCAGC CACTGGTAAC AGGATTAGCA GAGCGAGGTA TGTAGGCGGT GCTACAGAGT
    13861 TCTTGAAGTG GTGGCCTAAC TACGGCTACA CTAGAAGGAC AGTATTTGGT ATCTGCGCTC
    13921 TGCTGAAGCC AGTTACCTTC GGAAAAAGAG TTGGTAGCTC TTGATCCGGC AAACAAACCA
    13981 CCGCTGGTAG CGGTGGTTTT TTTGTTTGCA AGCAGCAGAT TACGCGCAGA AAAAAAGGAT
    14041 CTCAA
//
