# Supplementary material for: The minimal cell-cycle control system in Marchantia as a framework for understanding plant cell proliferation
Source: bioRxiv preprint, doi:10.1101/2025.03.12.642684, version 2 (2025-04-07)
Supplement: Supplemental Files 2-3 [file 642684_file07.zip › Supplemental_File3.gb]

LOCUS       pBy23(XVE_CsR)         15023 bp ds-DNA     circular     08-AUG-2024
DEFINITION  .
KEYWORDS    "creator:fernando" "marker:nptI / KanR, mALS / CsR, XVE_GG3_R"
FEATURES             Location/Qualifiers
     misc_feature    complement(2..8)
                     /label="SapI recog site"
                     /note="label: SapI recog site note: label: SapI recog site"
     misc_feature    14..38
                     /label="RB"
                     /note="label: RB note: label: RB"
     misc_feature    1100..2100
                     /label="STA region from pVS1 plasmid"
                     /note="label: STA region from pVS1 plasmid note: label: STA\region\from\pVS1\plasmid"
     misc_feature    1339..1968
                     /label="pVS1 StaA stability protein"
                     /note="label: pVS1 StaA stability protein note: label: pVS1 StaA stability protein"
     misc_feature    2397..3470
                     /label="pVS1 RepA replication protein"
                     /note="label: pVS1 RepA replication protein note: label: pVS1 RepA replication protein"
     misc_feature    3536..3730
                     /label="pVS1 oriV origin of replication"
                     /note="label: pVS1 oriV origin of replication note: label: pVS1 oriV origin of replication"
     misc_feature    4074..4214
                     /label="basis of mobility region from pBR322"
                     /note="label: basis of mobility region from pBR322 note: label: basis of mobility region from pBR322"
     misc_feature    4400..4988
                     /label="high-copy-number ColE1/pMB1/pBR322/pUC origin o"
                     /note="label: high-copy-number ColE1/pMB1/pBR322/pUC origin o note: label: high-copy-number ColE1/pMB1/pBR322/pUC origin of replication"
     misc_feature    complement(5076..5891)
                     /label="nptI / KanR"
                     /note="label: nptI / KanR note: label: nptI / KanR"
     misc_feature    6324..6349
                     /label="LB"
                     /note="label: LB note: label: LB"
     misc_feature    6359..6362
                     /label="L0 fusion site GGAG"
                     /note="label: L0 fusion site GGAG note: label: L0 fusion site GGAG"
     promoter        6363..7168
                     /label="p5-35Sx2"
                     /note="label: p5-35Sx2 note: label: p5-35Sx2"
     misc_feature    6379..6703
                     /label="35S repetition 1"
                     /note="label: 35S repetition 1 note: label: 35S repetition 1"
     misc_feature    6704..7028
                     /label="35S repetition 2"
                     /note="label: 35S repetition 2 note: label: 35S repetition 2"
     promoter        7074..7119
                     /label="min 35S pro"
                     /note="label: min 35S pro note: label: min 35S pro"
     misc_feature    7090..7096
                     /label="TATA"
                     /note="label: TATA note: label: TATA"
     misc_feature    7169..7200
                     /label="this part is not in p5-35Sx2v2"
                     /note="label: this part is not in p5-35Sx2v2 note: label: this part is not in p5-35Sx2v2"
     misc_feature    7201..7204
                     /label="L0 fusion site AATG"
                     /note="label: L0 fusion site AATG note: label: L0 fusion site AATG"
     misc_feature    7202..9238
                     /label="mALS / CsR"
                     /note="label: mALS / CsR note: label: mALS / CsR"
     misc_feature    9239..9242
                     /label="L0 fusion site GCTT"
                     /note="label: L0 fusion site GCTT note: label: L0 fusion site GCTT"
     terminator      9243..9446
                     /label="3Term_35S (MoClo)"
                     /note="label: 3Term_35S (MoClo) note: label: 3Term_35S (MoClo)"
     misc_feature    9447..9450
                     /label="L0 fusion site CGCT"
                     /note="label: L0 fusion site CGCT note: label: L0 fusion site CGCT"
     misc_feature    9451..9457
                     /label="SapI recog site"
                     /note="label: SapI recog site note: label: SapI recog site"
     misc_feature    9459..9461
                     /label="Loop b fusion site GCA"
                     /note="label: Loop b fusion site GCA note: label: Loop b fusion site GCA"
     misc_feature    9467..11266
                     /label="PROM_Mp1g02890"
                     /note="label: PROM_Mp1g02890"
     misc_feature    11271..12114
                     /label="5UTR_Mp1g02890"
                     /note="label: 5UTR_Mp1g02890"
     misc_feature    11530..11535
                     /label="SapI Site Removed"
                     /note="label: SapI Site Removed"
     CDS             12116..13567
                     /label="XVE"
                     /note="codon_start: 1 transl_table: 1 translation: MKALTARQQEVFDLIRDHISQTGMPPTRAEIAQRLGFRSPNAAEEHLKALARKGVIEIVSGASRGIRLLQEEEEGLPLVGRVAAGEPSSAPPTDVSLGDELHLDGEDVAMAHADALDDFDLDMLGDGDSPGPGFTPHDSAPYGALDMADFEFEQMFTDALGIDEYGGDPSAGDMRAANLWPSPLMIKRSKKNSLALSLTADQMVSALLDAEPPILYSEYDPTRPFSEASMMGLLTNLADRELVHMINWAKRVPGFVDLTLHDQVHLLECAWLEILMIGLVWRSMEHPGKLLFAPNLLLDRNQGKCVEGMVEIFDMLLATSSRFRMMNLQGEEFVCLKSIILLNSGVYTFLSSTLKSLEEKDHIHRVLDKITDTLIHLMAKAGLTLQQQHQRLAQLLLILSHIRHMSNKGMEHLYSMKCKNVVPLYDLLLEMLDAHRLHAPTSRGGASVEETDQSHLATAGSTSSHSLQKYYITGEAEGFPATV*"
     primer_bind     complement(12245..12264)
                     /label="XVE_3R Seq primer"
                     /note="label: XVE_3R Seq primer"
     misc_feature    complement(12923..12943)
                     /label="XVE_R2"
                     /note="label: XVE_R2 note: XVE_R2"
     misc_feature    12940..12959
                     /label="XVE_F2"
                     /note="label: XVE_F2 note: XVE_F2"
     misc_feature    12947..12952
                     /label="ggtctc to ggactc"
                     /note="label: ggtctc to ggactc note: ggtctc to ggactc"
     misc_feature    12978..12978
                     /label="SNP"
                     /note="label: SNP note: 58_49, 157, LBII"
     misc_feature    complement(13547..13567)
                     /label="XVE_GG3_R"
                     /note="label: XVE_GG3_R note: XVE_GG3_R"
     terminator      13572..13775
                     /label="3Term_35S (MoClo)"
                     /note="label: 3Term_35S (MoClo)"
     misc_feature    13795..14065
                     /label="LexA"
                     /note="label: LexA note: /vntifkey=21"
     promoter        14087..14145
                     /label="minim 35S"
                     /note="label: minim\35S note: /vntifkey=29"
     misc_feature    14155..14158
                     /label="FusionSite"
     gene            14155..14754
                     /label="pT7RiboJ_Backbone_FGC"
                     /note="label: pT7RiboJ_Backbone_FGC note: function: Reference Gene note: pT7RiboJ_Backbone_FGC"
     CDS             complement(14255..14578)
                     /label="lacZ-alpha"
                     /note="label: lacZ-alpha note: codon_start: 1 label: lacZ-alpha transl_table: 1"
     primer_bind     14260..14279
                     /label="pRS-marker"
                     /note="label: pRS-marker note: label: pRS-marker"
     primer_bind     14473..14495
                     /label="M13/pUC Forward"
                     /note="label: M13/pUC Forward note: label: M13/pUC Forward note: /ApEinfo_reevcolor=#85dae9"
     primer_bind     14487..14504
                     /label="M13 Forward"
                     /note="label: M13 Forward note: label: M13 Forward"
     primer_bind     14488..14504
                     /label="M13 fwd"
                     /note="label: M13 fwd note: label: M13 fwd"
     misc_feature    14505..14561
                     /label="MCS"
                     /note="label: MCS note: label: MCS"
     primer_bind     complement(14574..14590)
                     /label="M13 rev"
                     /note="label: M13 rev note: label: M13 rev"
     primer_bind     complement(14574..14590)
                     /label="M13 Reverse"
                     /note="label: M13 Reverse note: label: M13 Reverse"
     primer_bind     complement(14587..14609)
                     /label="M13/pUC Reverse"
                     /note="label: M13/pUC Reverse note: label: M13/pUC Reverse"
     protein_bind    14598..14614
                     /label="lac operator"
                     /note="label: lac operator note: label: lac operator"
     promoter        complement(14622..14652)
                     /label="lac promoter"
                     /note="label: lac promoter note: label: lac promoter"
     protein_bind    14667..14688
                     /label="CAP binding site"
                     /note="label: CAP binding site note: label: CAP binding site"
     misc_feature    14750..14753
                     /label="FusionSite"
     terminator      14761..15023
                     /label="3term_Nos"
                     /note="label: 3term_Nos note: label: 3term_Nos"
ORIGIN
        1 tgaagagcaa ttctgacagg atatattggc gggtaaacct aagagaaaag agcgtttatt
       61 agaataatcg gatatttaaa agggcgtgaa aaggtttatc cgttcgtcca tttgtatgtg
      121 catgccaacc acagggttcc cctcgggatc aaagtacttt gatccaaccc ctccgctgct
      181 atagtgcagt cggcttctga cgttcagtgc agccgtcatc tgaaaacgac atgtcgcaca
      241 agtcctaagt tacgcgacag gctgccgccc tgcccttttc ctggcgtttt cttgtcgcgt
      301 gttttagtcg cataaagtag aatacttgcg actagaaccg gagacattac gccatgaaca
      361 agagcgccgc cgctggcctg ctgggctatg cccgcgtcag caccgacgac caggacttga
      421 ccaaccaacg ggccgaactg cacgcggccg gctgcaccaa gctgttttcc gagaagatca
      481 ccggcaccag gcgcgaccgc ccggagctgg ccaggatgct tgaccaccta cgccctggcg
      541 acgttgtgac agtgaccagg ctagaccgcc tggcccgcag cacccgcgac ctactggaca
      601 ttgccgagcg catccaggag gccggcgcgg gcctgcgtag cctggcagag ccgtgggccg
      661 acaccaccac gccggccggc cgcatggtgt tgaccgtgtt cgccggcatt gccgagttcg
      721 agcgttccct aatcatcgac cgcacccgga gcgggcgcga ggccgccaag gcccgaggcg
      781 tgaagtttgg cccccgccct accctcaccc cggcacagat cgcgcacgcc cgcgagctga
      841 tcgaccagga aggccgcacc gtgaaagagg cggctgcact gcttggcgtg catcgctcga
      901 ccctgtaccg cgcacttgag cgcagcgagg aagtgacgcc caccgaggcc aggcggcgcg
      961 gtgccttccg tgaggacgca ttgaccgagg ccgacgccct ggcggccgcc gagaatgaac
     1021 gccaagagga acaagcatga aaccgcacca ggacggccag gacgaaccgt ttttcattac
     1081 cgaagagatc gaggcggaga tgatcgcggc cgggtacgtg ttcgagccgc ccgcgcacct
     1141 ctcaaccgtg cggctgcatg aaatcctggc cggtttgtct gatgccaagc tggcggcctg
     1201 gccggccagc ttggccgctg aagaaaccga gcgccgccgt ctaaaaaggt gatgtgtatt
     1261 tgagtaaaac agcttgcgtc atgcggtcgc tgcgtatatg atgcgatgag taaataaaca
     1321 aatacgcaag gggaacgcat gaaggttatc gctgtactta accagaaagg cgggtcaggc
     1381 aagacgacca tcgcaaccca tctagcccgc gccctgcaac tcgccggggc cgatgttctg
     1441 ttagtcgatt ccgatcccca gggcagtgcc cgcgattggg cggccgtgcg ggaagatcaa
     1501 ccgctaaccg ttgtcggcat cgaccgcccg acgattgacc gcgacgtgaa ggccatcggc
     1561 cggcgcgact tcgtagtgat cgacggagcg ccccaggcgg cggacttggc tgtgtccgcg
     1621 atcaaggcag ccgacttcgt gctgattccg gtgcagccaa gcccttacga catatgggcc
     1681 accgccgacc tggtggagct ggttaagcag cgcattgagg tcacggatgg aaggctacaa
     1741 gcggcctttg tcgtgtcgcg ggcgatcaaa ggcacgcgca tcggcggtga ggttgccgag
     1801 gcgctggccg ggtacgagct gcccattctt gagtcccgta tcacgcagcg cgtgagctac
     1861 ccaggcactg ccgccgccgg cacaaccgtt cttgaatcag aacccgaggg cgacgctgcc
     1921 cgcgaggtcc aggcgctggc cgctgaaatt aaatcaaaac tcatttgagt taatgaggta
     1981 aagagaaaat gagcaaaagc acaaacacgc taagtgccgg ccgtccgagc gcacgcagca
     2041 gcaaggctgc aacgttggcc agcctggcag acacgccagc catgaagcgg gtcaactttc
     2101 agttgccggc ggaggatcac accaagctga agatgtacgc ggtacgccaa ggcaagacca
     2161 ttaccgagct gctatctgaa tacatcgcgc agctaccaga gtaaatgagc aaatgaataa
     2221 atgagtagat gaattttagc ggctaaagga ggcggcatgg aaaatcaaga acaaccaggc
     2281 accgacgccg tggaatgccc catgtgtgga ggaacgggcg gttggccagg cgtaagcggc
     2341 tgggttgcct gccggccctg caatggcact ggaaccccca agcccgagga atcggcgtga
     2401 gcggtcgcaa accatccggc ccggtacaaa tcggcgcggc gctgggtgat gacctggtgg
     2461 agaagttgaa ggccgcgcag gccgcccagc ggcaacgcat cgaggcagaa gcacgccccg
     2521 gtgaatcgtg gcaagcggcc gctgatcgaa tccgcaaaga atcccggcaa ccgccggcag
     2581 ccggtgcgcc gtcgattagg aagccgccca agggcgacga gcaaccagat tttttcgttc
     2641 cgatgctcta tgacgtgggc acccgcgata gtcgcagcat catggacgtg gccgttttcc
     2701 gtctgtcgaa gcgtgaccga cgagctggcg aggtgatccg ctacgagctt ccagacgggc
     2761 acgtagaggt ttccgcaggg ccggccggca tggccagtgt gtgggattac gacctggtac
     2821 tgatggcggt ttcccatcta accgaatcca tgaaccgata ccgggaaggg aagggagaca
     2881 agcccggccg cgtgttccgt ccacacgttg cggacgtact caagttctgc cggcgagccg
     2941 atggcggaaa gcagaaagac gacctggtag aaacctgcat tcggttaaac accacgcacg
     3001 ttgccatgca gcgtacgaag aaggccaaga acggccgcct ggtgacggta tccgagggtg
     3061 aagccttgat tagccgctac aagatcgtaa agagcgaaac cgggcggccg gagtacatcg
     3121 agatcgagct agctgattgg atgtaccgcg agatcacaga aggcaagaac ccggacgtgc
     3181 tgacggttca ccccgattac tttttgatcg atcccggcat cggccgtttt ctctaccgcc
     3241 tggcacgccg cgccgcaggc aaggcagaag ccagatggtt gttcaagacg atctacgaac
     3301 gcagtggcag cgccggagag ttcaagaagt tctgtttcac cgtgcgcaag ctgatcgggt
     3361 caaatgacct gccggagtac gatttgaagg aggaggcggg gcaggctggc ccgatcctag
     3421 tcatgcgcta ccgcaacctg atcgagggcg aagcatccgc cggttcctaa tgtacggagc
     3481 agatgctagg gcaaattgcc ctagcagggg aaaaaggtcg aaaaggactc tttcctgtgg
     3541 atagcacgta cattgggaac ccaaagccgt acattgggaa ccggaacccg tacattggga
     3601 acccaaagcc gtacattggg aaccggtcac acatgtaagt gactgatata aaagagaaaa
     3661 aaggcgattt ttccgcctaa aactctttaa aacttattaa aactcttaaa acccgcctgg
     3721 cctgtgcata actgtctggc cagcgcacag ccgaagtgct gcaaaaagcg cctacccttc
     3781 ggtcgctgcg ctccctacgc cccgccgctt cgcgtcggcc tatcgcggcc gctggccgct
     3841 caaaaatggc tggcctacgg ccaggcaatc taccagggcg cggacaagcc gcgccgtcgc
     3901 cactcgaccg ccggcgccca catcaaggca ccctgcctcg cgcgtttcgg tgatgacggt
     3961 gaaaacctct gacacatgca gctcccggtg acggtcacag cttgtctgta agcggatgcc
     4021 gggagcagac aagcccgtca gggcgcgtca gcgggtgttg gcgggtgtcg gggcgcagcc
     4081 atgacccagt cacgtagcga tagcggagtg tatactggct taactatgcg gcatcagagc
     4141 agattgtact gagagtgcac catatgcggt gtgaaatacc gcacagatgc gtaaggagaa
     4201 aataccgcat caggcgctca tccgcttcct cgctcactga ctcgctgcgc tcggtcgttc
     4261 ggctgcggcg agcggtatca gctcactcaa aggcggtaat acggttatcc acagaatcag
     4321 gggataacgc aggaaagaac atgtgagcaa aaggccagca aaaggccagg aaccgtaaaa
     4381 aggccgcgtt gctggcgttt ttccataggc tccgcccccc tgacgagcat cacaaaaatc
     4441 gacgctcaag tcagaggtgg cgaaacccga caggactata aagataccag gcgtttcccc
     4501 ctggaagctc cctcgtgcgc tctcctgttc cgaccctgcc gcttaccgga tacctgtccg
     4561 cctttctccc ttcgggaagc gtggcgcttt ctcatagctc acgctgtagg tatctcagtt
     4621 cggtgtaggt cgttcgctcc aagctgggct gtgtgcacga accccccgtt cagcccgacc
     4681 gctgcgcctt atccggtaac tatcgtcttg agtccaaccc ggtaagacac gacttatcgc
     4741 cactggcagc agccactggt aacaggatta gcagagcgag gtatgtaggc ggtgctacag
     4801 agttcttgaa gtggtggcct aactacggct acactagaag gacagtattt ggtatctgcg
     4861 ctctgctgaa gccagttacc ttcggaaaaa gagttggtag ctcttgatcc ggcaaacaaa
     4921 ccaccgctgg tagcggtggt ttttttgttt gcaagcagca gattacgcgc agaaaaaaag
     4981 gatctcaaga agatcctttg atcttttcta cggggtctga cgctcagtgg aacgaaaact
     5041 cacgttaagg gattttggtc atgcattcta ggtgattaga aaaactcatc gagcatcaaa
     5101 tgaaactgca atttattcat atcaggatta tcaataccat atttttgaaa aagccgtttc
     5161 tgtaatgaag gagaaaactc accgaggcag ttccatagga tggcaagatc ctggtatcgg
     5221 tctgcgattc cgactcgtcc aacatcaata caacctatta atttcccctc gtcaaaaata
     5281 aggttatcaa gtgagaaatc accatgagtg acgactgaat ccggtgagaa tggcaaaagt
     5341 ttatgcattt ctttccagac ttgttcaaca ggccagccat tacgctcgtc atcaaaatca
     5401 ctcgcatcaa ccaaaccgtt attcattcgt gattgcgcct gagcgagtcg aaatacgcga
     5461 tcgctgttaa aaggacaatt acaaacagga atcgaatgca accggcgcag gaacactgcc
     5521 agcgcatcaa caatattttc acctgaatca ggatattctt ctaatacctg gaatgctgtt
     5581 ttccctggga tcgcagtggt gagtaaccat gcatcatcag gagtacggat aaaatgcttg
     5641 atggtcggaa gaggcataaa ttccgtcagc cagtttagtc tgaccatctc atctgtaaca
     5701 tcattggcaa cgctaccttt gccatgtttc agaaacaact ctggcgcatc gggcttccca
     5761 tacaatcggt agattgtcgc acctgattgc ccgacattat cgcgagccca tttataccca
     5821 tataaatcag catccatgtt ggaatttaat cgcggccttg agcaagacgt ttcccgttga
     5881 atatggctca taacagaact tattatttcc ttcctctttt ctacagtatt taaagatacc
     5941 ccaagaagct aattataaca agacgaactc caattcactg ttccttgcat tctaaaacct
     6001 taaataccag aaaacagctt tttcaaagtt gttttcaaag ttggcgtata acatagtatc
     6061 gacggagccg attttgaaac cgcggtgatc acaggcagca acgctctgtc atcgttacaa
     6121 tcaacatgct accctccgcg agatcatccg tgtttcaaac ccggcagctt agttgccgtt
     6181 cttccgaata gcatcggtaa catgagcaaa gtctgccgcc ttacaacggc tctcccgctg
     6241 acgccgtccc ggactgatgg gctgcctgta tcgagtggtg attttgtgcc gagctgccgg
     6301 tcggggagct gttggctggc tggtggcagg atatattgtg gtgtaaacat aacgaattgg
     6361 aggctagagc agcttgccaa catggtggag cacgacactc tcgtctactc caagaatatc
     6421 aaagatacag tctcagaaga ccaaagggct attgagactt ttcaacaaag ggtaatatcg
     6481 ggaaacctcc tcggattcca ttgcccagct atctgtcact tcatcaaaag gacagtagaa
     6541 aaggaaggtg gcacctacaa atgccatcat tgcgataaag gaaaggctat cgttcaagat
     6601 gcctctgccg acagtggtcc caaagatgga cccccaccca cgaggagcat cgtggaaaaa
     6661 gaagacgttc caaccacgtc ttcaaagcaa gtggattgat gtgaacatgg tggagcacga
     6721 cactctcgtc tactccaaga atatcaaaga tacagtctca gaagaccaaa gggctattga
     6781 gacttttcaa caaagggtaa tatcgggaaa cctcctcgga ttccattgcc cagctatctg
     6841 tcacttcatc aaaaggacag tagaaaagga aggtggcacc tacaaatgcc atcattgcga
     6901 taaaggaaag gctatcgttc aagatgcctc tgccgacagt ggtcccaaag atggaccccc
     6961 acccacgagg agcatcgtgg aaaaagaaga cgttccaacc acgtcttcaa agcaagtgga
     7021 ttgatgtgat atctccactg acgtaaggga tgacgcacaa tcccactatc cttcgcaaga
     7081 Cccttcctct atataaggaa gttcatttca tttggagagg acacgctgaa atcaccagtc
     7141 tctctctaca aatctatctc tctcgagctt tcgcagatcc ggggggcaat gagatTCACC
     7201 AATGgcgtca attagtggat gcgcagctgt gcctttgagc atagcgagcc tggagaaggt
     7261 gcagccatcg gcaaggtctt gttgcaaggg agctaaagag ctaaaggtga ggagtggttt
     7321 cttctcggga gccgctctga ggggacatgc atacaacacc tctcggaaga ctgagcgttc
     7381 actggaagtg aaagcccaag ctgttagcga gaagatccag tctgcagtcg atgtgagtgg
     7441 accacggctt agcagcggga agtcactcgt tgcaccaacc ccgtccgact ttcagtctcg
     7501 ctacaaggat gacgagcccc gcaaaggagc cgacattttg gtggaggctc ttgagcgaga
     7561 agggattaga acggtgttcg cttatcccgg cggagcgtct atggagattc accaggctct
     7621 tacacgttcc agcagcatcc gcaacattct ctgtcgccac gagcaggggg agattttcgc
     7681 tgctgaaggt tatgctaaat cgtctggacg agtaggggtt tgtatagcca catccggtcc
     7741 tggagcgacc aatcttgtta ccgggctcgc tgatgccctc ttggacagtg tgccactagt
     7801 ggccattaca ggtcaagtat ccagtaggat gattggtacc gatgcttttc aagaaactcc
     7861 aattgtggag gttacgagat cgatcaccaa gcacaattac cttgttatga acattgatga
     7921 catccctcgc gtaatcaggg aggctttctt tttggcagct tcaggtaggc cgggcccagt
     7981 cttggtagat attcccaagg acgtgcaaca gcaaatggct attccagatt ggtcGcagcc
     8041 aatgcaactg aagggctact tacaacgact gcctcggcca ccggaaccaa cgttaatcga
     8101 gcagattata agactcattt ctagttctaa gaagcctgta gtgtattctg gaggaggttg
     8161 caatcacgcc agcgaagagt tgagggaatt tgtcgagctt accggaattc ctatcacatc
     8221 gactttaatg ggtttgggag cgtatcccga gtctgatcca ttaagtttga aaatgcttgg
     8281 aatgcatgga actgtttacg ccaactacgc cgtggaccaa gcagatctgt tgttggcatt
     8341 tggagtgcgt ttcgacgatc gagtgactgg taaactggag acttttgcta gcaggtccag
     8401 catcgttcat atcgatattg accctgctga aattggaaag aacaaacagc cccatgtgtc
     8461 catgtgtgct gatgtgaaac ctgcgctaag tgaaatcaat gccctcttga agagtcaaaa
     8521 gaggactttc gacttctcca actgggtggc agaactagaa gaacaaaagc agaaatggcc
     8581 aatgaagttt cccgtattcg aggatgccat tgctcctcaa tctgccatac agacgctgta
     8641 cgaactcact ggtggaaatg ccatcatatc tactggtgtt ggccaacatc aaatgtgggc
     8701 agcccagtgg ttcaagtaca acgaaccgcg gcgttggttg acatctggag gtcttggagc
     8761 catgggattc ggacttcctt ctgctttggg ggctgccgca actcaaccag atattcctgt
     8821 gatcgacatc gatggcgatg gtagctttgt gatgaacgta caggagttgg ctacaatttt
     8881 tgtggagaag ttacccgtga agatcatgat cttaaacaac caacatctag gaatggtcgt
     8941 acaattggag gatagattct acaaggccaa cagagcacat acttacttag gtgatccaga
     9001 tcacgaggag cagatctacc ccgacttctg tacagttgca gacggtttca aggtgccaaa
     9061 tgcgcgtgtg gtgaagaagg atgaactaag agcagcaatt caaactatgc tagattctcc
     9121 cggtccttat ttactggatg tgatagttcc ccaccaggag cacgttctgc ctatgattcc
     9181 tgggggagca agttttaagg agattatcac agagggtgat ggaaggacta tatactaaGC
     9241 TTctctagct agagtcgatc gacaagctcg agtttctcca taataatgtg tgagtagttc
     9301 ccagataagg gaattagggt tcctataggg tttcgctcat gtgttgagca tataagaaac
     9361 ccttagtatg tatttgtatt tgtaaaatac ttctatcaat aaaatttcta attcctaaaa
     9421 Ccaaaatcca gtactaaaat ccagatcgct gctcttcagc aaggagggga accgcaggca
     9481 gctctgacgc tgctgcggca atatcgacct ggagggagca atttgcatcg acagaaggcg
     9541 aagagtaatt acgactgcag atcggcgagt gaatcaccaa tgagcactcg gcctgactgc
     9601 tgcaatcgag tctcccagct cagagtggga ttctgtggat tcgatgagct cgtcgcttgc
     9661 ttccgacctc atcaatcaga gccgaggact tggctcgact cgacggtcaa gagcgagcgc
     9721 cattatgagc cagtcgacct tttctggggt ggcgacggag gggcagggag gcaagcaaga
     9781 catgtcgacc tcgccatcgc ccttcgctcc ccgatcacaa ggctacgaag cagcctacga
     9841 ggcagtcaat cggtccgtgt gctgtagagg actgtaatag agtgttctgc ccgcaccaaa
     9901 tttggggacc gccgatggag gttccgccgt atttagagtg caattcagcg gcaccgagcg
     9961 ggcggacgag cgaaagtcct gatccaccac gccggaccgc gctgcgttga aaaacatgct
    10021 gacgtcaccg gtcaccatac cgccgctgat gcggtcaccg caagtcggcg ctcgacacat
    10081 gtccaggacc accgtgacgt cgagcgcttc cgggacggcc ttcggatgga tccggacacg
    10141 tggctggcgt ttgacctcgt tggccactgc cgacgcccga ctggccggcg atgtcagttc
    10201 tgagagttgg ggggagggaa ccggaaccag cgttcggccc aaaactggtg gagtcggtgg
    10261 gccccgaggc ctggcaggaa ggcctccctc cacctgtccg tctcggttcg tcgaagaaaa
    10321 acgcgggaat tagcgcatcg tgacatgctg gtccggtccg gtcgcagggt gtgaaattcc
    10381 aaacaaactt accggcaata ggccgtgtaa ctccccgccc cagcgtggcg tccgacgtcc
    10441 accccggcag taacgggagc cgacgggtaa aggtcagtaa agcgagcggg ggcatgagtt
    10501 tcccgcgaaa acggactggt tccgatgagc tgccggtgac gggcctcgag agcagagaga
    10561 gaaggccacc ggccgcggcg gtggcaggcg cccgcgaggc gcagctggaa cccctgccgg
    10621 gctgacgtgg cgaagccttt ggcgcgctcg gaagaagagg cgcgagagtg cattcaaacc
    10681 cttccctcgc tcgctcgctt cgctttgtgt tccctccatc catctgaccc tccctccctc
    10741 gcccgcgcgc ccgcccgctg cctccctccc tccctccctc gcccctctgc ctctgcctct
    10801 gcctccctcc ctccctcgga cgctccttcc ctcgcttcca gtttcgttcg ctcgttcgtt
    10861 tgttcttcgt ctgcccctcc gctcgctcgc gcgcgcgcgc gctcctcgtc gtcgtcgctc
    10921 ggccgcaggg cctgtgtcac atgacgagct cgaggtggcc tgcgagtctc ggcgtgctgc
    10981 tgctgctgct gctgctgcgc gagctctcgg aggactcgag tgctctgttc gccaggagcc
    11041 cgatgcgagc ttgctcgagg ccggtgccag catctccctc cgatcacgcg cggcaagctc
    11101 agcgctcctg ctcttagagg agcttgcgga ttttccacag ccgaatcggg gcacctgaac
    11161 tttctgccag cacggttttc cgccaggtga atctttaggg ttgatagagt gctctgaggt
    11221 tcttgaagga gtagtagcag tagcagtagt aggagcaggc agaggaTACT ggaggaggag
    11281 gaggaggagg tgctggggct ggtgctggac tacgggactg ggaggggcgg acgagaaaca
    11341 gaatccgaga gcgggaggtt ggcttgaccg agagccgcct tctgcagggt cgaggaggat
    11401 tcgagagagg gagagggagg ggtagagagg aagaggtgat ggtggatttc tgattgagga
    11461 tgttgtttcc agaggcgtga tgcgagaggg acagatgtct gagtgaatga tctcagggca
    11521 tgtgaagcag aacagctgac tgctggcttg agtttaaggt agattgtagt ccctattctc
    11581 ctgtccggct ctgtctgtgt ttcccgtcct gttgttcctt gtgacacttt gttcgaatga
    11641 gcgcctcgct gtctgaagtc tgcggtgctt atctgggtgc gttggtgctt ggacaaataa
    11701 acgcctgagt ttgtacttgg cctcaactca cccatgcgcc gttaccattc tgtttctgct
    11761 tggggtttct tgccgtgcat ggttctcgat ttgcttggtt gaaaattttc ccctctgtag
    11821 tggagttttc ggcgccggca ggacccacct gctctatttc ctcggtcgcc ttcgctatcg
    11881 gctacacgaa tttgaacttc aggactcttg cggtttagtc cttgcagtgg tcccttctcc
    11941 tggacgttat tacttccatc cgttattgac aatcgaacat cgaggcgagc atcctgggac
    12001 agacagtttc agcaattctg atttattctg cttctccggt gcacatcagc agaggaagtc
    12061 cgaacctgtt agtgccacag agatccgtat ttcttttttt gtgaaaacgt ggagAATGaa
    12121 agcgttaacg gccaggcaac aagaggtgtt tgatctcatc cgtgatcaca tcagccagac
    12181 aggtatgccg ccgacgcgtg cggaaatcgc gcagcgtttg gggttccgtt ccccaaacgc
    12241 ggctgaagaa catctgaagg cgctggcacg caaaggcgtt attgaaattg tttccggcgc
    12301 atcacgcggg attcgtctgt tgcaggaaga ggaagaaggg ttgccgctgg taggtcgtgt
    12361 ggctgccggt gaaccgtcga gcgccccccc gaccgatgtc agcctggggg acgagctcca
    12421 cttagacggc gaggacgtgg cgatggcgca tgccgacgcg ctagacgatt tcgatctgga
    12481 catgttgggg gacggggatt ccccgggtcc gggatttacc ccccacgact ccgcccccta
    12541 cggcgctctg gatatggccg acttcgagtt tgagcagatg tttaccgatg cccttggaat
    12601 tgacgagtac ggtggggatc cgtctgctgg agacatgaga gctgccaacc tttggccaag
    12661 cccgctcatg atcaaacgct ctaagaagaa cagcctggcc ttgtccctga cggccgacca
    12721 gatggtcagt gccttgttgg atgctgagcc ccccatactc tattccgagt atgatcctac
    12781 cagacccttc agtgaagctt cgatgatggg cttactgacc aacctggcag acagggagct
    12841 ggttcacatg atcaactggg cgaagagggt gccaggcttt gtggatttga ccctccatga
    12901 tcaggtccac cttctagaat gtgcctggct agagatcctg atgattggac tcgtctggcg
    12961 ctccatggag cacccaggga agctactgtt tgctcctaac ttgctcttgg acaggaacca
    13021 gggaaaatgt gtagagggca tggtggagat cttcgacatg ctgctggcta catcatctcg
    13081 gttccgcatg atgaatctgc agggagagga gtttgtgtgc ctcaaatcta ttattttgct
    13141 taattctgga gtgtacacat ttctgtccag caccctgaag tctctggaag agaaggacca
    13201 tatccaccga gtcctggaca agatcacaga cactttgatc cacctgatgg ccaaggcagg
    13261 cctgaccctg cagcagcagc accagcggct ggcccagctc ctcctcatcc tctcccacat
    13321 caggcacatg agtaacaaag gcatggagca tctgtacagc atgaagtgca agaacgtggt
    13381 gcccctctat gacctgctgc tggagatgct ggacgcccac cgcctacatg cgcccactag
    13441 ccgtggaggg gcatccgtgg aggagacgga ccaaagccac ttggccactg cgggctctac
    13501 ttcatcgcat tccttgcaaa agtattacat cacgggggag gcagagggtt tccctgccac
    13561 agtctgagct tctctagcta gagtcgatcg acaagctcga gtttctccat aataatgtgt
    13621 gagtagttcc cagataaggg aattagggtt cctatagggt ttcgctcatg tgttgagcat
    13681 ataagaaacc cttagtatgt atttgtattt gtaaaatact tctatcaata aaatttctaa
    13741 ttcctaaaaC caaaatccag tactaaaatc cagatCGCTT GCAgcttgca tgccagcttg
    13801 ggctgcaggt cgaggctaaa aaactaatcg cattatcatc ccctcgacgt actgtacata
    13861 taaccactgg ttttatatac agcagtactg tacatataac cactggtttt atatacagca
    13921 gtcgacgtac tgtacatata accactggtt ttatatacag cagtactgta catataacca
    13981 ctggttttat atacagcagt cgaggtaaga ttagatatgg atatgtatat ggatatgtat
    14041 atggtggtaa tgccatgtaa tatgctcgac tctaggatct tcgcaagacc cttcctctat
    14101 ataaggaagt tcatttcatt tggagaggac acgctgaagc tagtcgactc tagcaatgtg
    14161 agaccgtcac agcttgtctg taagcggatg ccgggagcag acaagcccgt cagggcgcgt
    14221 cagcgggtgt tggcgggtgt cggggctggc ttaactatgc ggcatcagag cagattgtac
    14281 tgagagtgca ccatatgcgg tgtgaaatac cgcacagatg cgtaaggaga aaataccgca
    14341 tcaggcgcca ttcgccattc aggctgcgca actgttggga agggcgatcg gtgcgggcct
    14401 cttcgctatt acgccagctg gcgaaagggg gatgtgctgc aaggcgatta agttgggtaa
    14461 cgccagggtt ttcccagtca cgacgttgta aaacgacggc cagtgaattc gagctcggta
    14521 cccggggatc ctctagagtc gacctgcagg catgcaagct tggcgtaatc atggtcatag
    14581 ctgtttcctg tgtgaaattg ttatccgctc acaattccac acaacatacg agccggaagc
    14641 ataaagtgta aagcctgggg tgcctaatga gtgagctaac tcacattaat tgcgttgcgc
    14701 tcactgcccg ctttccagtc gggaaacctg tcgtgccagc taggtctcag cttaaagctt
    14761 gtcaagcaga tcgttcaaac atttggcaat aaagtttctt aagattgaat cctgttgccg
    14821 gtcttgcgat gattatcata taatttctgt tgaattacgt taagcatgta ataattaaca
    14881 tgtaatgcat gacgttattt atgagatggg tttttatgat tagagtcccg caattataca
    14941 tttaatacgc gatagaaaac aaaatatagc gcgcaaacta ggataaatta tcgcgcgcgg
    15001 tgtcatctat gttactagat cga
//
